>Addgene plasmid #123429 | TRBV6-9 | addgene full sequence | sequence record 244963 | Addgene NGS Result
TCGCGCGTTTCGGTGATGACGGTGAAAACCTCTGACACATGCAGCTCCCGGAGACGGTCACAGCTTGTCT
GTAAGCGGATGCCGGGAGCAGACAAGCCCGTCAGGGCGCGTCAGCGGGTGTTGGCGGGTGTCGGGGCTGG
CTTAACTATGCGGCATCAGAGCAGATTGTACTGAGAGTGCACCATATGCGGTGTGAAATACCGCACAGAT
GCGTAAGGAGAAAATACCGCATCAGGCGCCATTCGCCATTCAGGCTGCGCAACTGTTGGGAAGGGCGATC
GGTGCGGGCCTCTTCGCTATTACGCCAGCTGGCGAAAGGGGGATGTGCTGCAAGGCGATTAAGTTGGGTA
ACGCCAGGGTTTTCCCAGTCACGACGTTGTAAAACGACGGCCAGAGAATTCGAGCTCGGTACCTCGCGAA
TACATCTAGATGGGGATCCACCGGTCGCCACCATGAGCATCGGGCTCCTGTGCTGTGTGGCCTTTTCTCT
CCTGTGGGCAGGTCCAGTGAATGCTGGTGTCACTCAGACCCCAAAATTCCACATCCTGAAGACAGGACAG
AGCATGACACTGCAGTGTGCCCAGGATATGAACCATGGATACTTGTCCTGGTATCGACAAGACCCAGGCA
TGGGGCTGAGGCGCATTCATTACTCAGTTGCTGCTGGTATCACTGACAAAGGAGAAGTCCCCGATGGCTA
CAATGTATCCAGATCAAACACAGAGGATTTCCCGCTCAGGCTGGAGTCAGCTGCTCCCTCCCAGACATCT
GTATACGAGACCTAAGGTGGTGGTGGTTCTGGTTCTGGTTCTGGTGGTGGTTCTGGTGGTGGTCTCTGAA
CCCTGACCCTGCCGTGTACCAGCTGAGAGACTCTAAATCCAGTGACAAGTCTGTCTGCCTATTCACCGAT
TTTGATTCTCAAACAAATGTGTCACAAAGTAAGGATTCTGATGTGTATATCACAGACAAAACTGTGCTAG
ACATGAGGTCTATGGACTTCAAGAGCAACAGTGCTGTGGCCTGGAGCAACAAATCTGACTTTGCATGTGC
AAACGCCTTCAACAACAGCATTATTCCAGAAGACACCTTCTTCCCCAGCCCAGAAAGTTCCTGTGATGTC
AAGCTGGTCGAGAAAAGCTTTGAAACAGATACGAACCTAAACTTTCAAAACCTGTCAGTGATTGGGTTCC
GAATCCTCCTCCTGAAAGTGGCCGGGTTTAATCTGCTCATGACGCTGCGGCTGTGGTCCAGCTAAAGCGG
CCGCGTCGACAATCAAATCGGATCCCGGGCCCGTCGACTGCAGAGGCCTGCATGCAAGCTTGGTGTAATC
ATGGTCATAGCTGTTTCCTGTGTGAAATTGTTATCCGCTCACAATTCCACACAACATACGAGCCGGAAGC
ATAAAGTGTAAAGCCTGGGGTGCCTAATGAGTGAGCTAACTCACATTAATTGCGTTGCGCTCACTGCCCG
CTTTCCAGTCGGGAAACCTGTCGTGCCAGCTGCATTAATGAATCGGCCAACGCGCGGGGAGAGGCGGTTT
GCGTATTGGGCGCTCTTCCGCTTCCTCGCTCACTGACTCGCTGCGCTCGGTCGTTCGGCTGCGGCGAGCG
GTATCAGCTCACTCAAAGGCGGTAATACGGTTATCCACAGAATCAGGGGATAACGCAGGAAAGAACATGT
GAGCAAAAGGCCAGCAAAAGGCCAGGAACCGTAAAAAGGCCGCGTTGCTGGCGTTTTTCCATAGGCTCCG
CCCCCCTGACGAGCATCACAAAAATCGACGCTCAAGTCAGAGGTGGCGAAACCCGACAGGACTATAAAGA
TACCAGGCGTTTCCCCCTGGAAGCTCCCTCGTGCGCTCTCCTGTTCCGACCCTGCCGCTTACCGGATACC
TGTCCGCCTTTCTCCCTTCGGGAAGCGTGGCGCTTTCTCATAGCTCACGCTGTAGGTATCTCAGTTCGGT
GTAGGTCGTTCGCTCCAAGCTGGGCTGTGTGCACGAACCCCCCGTTCAGCCCGACCGCTGCGCCTTATCC
GGTAACTATCGTCTTGAGTCCAACCCGGTAAGACACGACTTATCGCCACTGGCAGCAGCCACTGGTAACA
GGATTAGCAGAGCGAGGTATGTAGGCGGTGCTACAGAGTTCTTGAAGTGGTGGCCTAACTACGGCTACAC
TAGAAGAACAGTATTTGGTATCTGCGCTCTGCTGAAGCCAGTTACCTTCGGAAAAAGAGTTGGTAGCTCT
TGATCCGGCAAACAAACCACCGCTGGTAGCGGTGGTTTTTTTGTTTGCAAGCAGCAGATTACGCGCAGAA
AAAAAGGATCTCAAGAAGATCCTTTGATCTTTTCTACGGGGTCTGACGCTCAGTGGAACGAAAACTCACG
TTAAGGGATTTTGGTCATGAGATTATCAAAAAGGATCTTCACCTAGATCCTTTTAAATTAAAAATGAAGT
TTTAAATCAAGCCCAATCTGAATAATGTTACAACCAATTAACCAATTCTGATTAGAAAAACTCATCGAGC
ATCAAATGAAACTGCAATTTATTCATATCAGGATTATCAATACCATATTTTTGAAAAAGCCGTTTCTGTA
ATGAAGGAGAAAACTCACCGAGGCAGTTCCATAGGATGGCAAGATCCTGGTATCGGTCTGCGATTCCGAC
TCGTCCAACATCAATACAACCTATTAATTTCCCCTCGTCAAAAATAAGGTTATCAAGTGAGAAATCACCA
TGAGTGACGACTGAATCCGGTGAGAATGGCAAAAGTTTATGCATTTCTTTCCAGACTTGTTCAACAGGCC
AGCCATTACGCTCGTCATCAAAATCACTCGCATCAACCAAACCGTTATTCATTCGTGATTGCGCCTGAGC
GAGACGAAATACGCGATCGCTGTTAAAAGGACAATTACAAACAGGAATCGAATGCAACCGGCGCAGGAAC
ACTGCCAGCGCATCAACAATATTTTCACCTGAATCAGGATATTCTTCTAATACCTGGAATGCTGTTTTTC
CGGGGATCGCAGTGGTGAGTAACCATGCATCATCAGGAGTACGGATAAAATGCTTGATGGTCGGAAGAGG
CATAAATTCCGTCAGCCAGTTTAGTCTGACCATCTCATCTGTAACATCATTGGCAACGCTACCTTTGCCA
TGTTTCAGAAACAACTCTGGCGCATCGGGCTTCCCATACAAGCGATAGATTGTCGCACCTGATTGCCCGA
CATTATCGCGAGCCCATTTATACCCATATAAATCAGCATCCATGTTGGAATTTAATCGCGGCCTCGACGT
TTCCCGTTGAATATGGCTCATAACACCCCTTGTATTACTGTTTATGTAAGCAGACAGTTTTATTGTTCAT
GATGATATATTTTTATCTTGTGCAATGTAACATCAGAGATTTTGAGACACGGGCCAGAGCTGCA
Features (pLannotate 1.2.2; 11 found; start..end, strand, type, name):
    137..236     +  misc_feature   bom (fragment): basis of mobility region from pBR322
    242..399     -  CDS            lacZα (fragment): LacZα fragment of β-galactosidase; lacZ fragment
    453..776     +  CDS            TRBV6-5 (fragment): TVB65_HUMAN - Experimental evidence at protein level: Swiss-Prot protein existence level 1. V region of the variable domain of T cell receptor (TR) beta chain that participates in the antigen recognition (PubMed:24600447). Alpha-beta T cell receptors are antigen specific receptors which are essential to the immune response and are present on the cell surface of T lymphocytes. Recognize peptide-major histocompatibility (MH) (pMH) complexes that are displayed by antigen presenting cells (APC), a prerequisite for efficient T cell adaptive immunity against pathogens (PubMed:25493333). Binding of a
    839..1252    +  CDS            TRAC: TRAC_HUMAN - Also known as TCRA. Experimental evidence at protein level: Swiss-Prot protein existence level 1. Constant region of T cell receptor (TR) alpha chain (PubMed:24600447). Alpha-beta T cell receptors are antigen specific receptors which are essential to the immune response and are present on the cell surface of T lymphocytes. Recognize peptide-major histocompatibility (MH) (pMH) complexes that are displayed by antigen presenting cells (APC), a prerequisite for efficient T cell adaptive immunity against pathogens (PubMed:25493333). Binding of alpha-beta TR to pMH complex initiates TR-
   1358..1374    -  protein_bind   lac operator: The lac repressor binds to the lac operator to inhibit transcription in E. coli. This inhibition can be relieved by adding lactose or isopropyl-β-D-thiogalactopyranoside (IPTG). lac repressor encoded by lacI
   1382..1412    -  promoter       lac promoter: promoter for the E. coli lac operon
   1427..1448    -  protein_bind   CAP binding site: CAP binding activates transcription in the presence of cAMP. E. coli catabolite activator protein
   1461..1553    -  CDS            lacI (fragment): lac repressor; lacI; The lac repressor binds to the lac operator to inhibit transcription in E. coli. This inhibition can be relieved by adding lactose or isopropyl-β-D-thiogalactopyranoside (IPTG).
   1736..2324    -  rep_origin     ori: high-copy-number ColE1/pMB1/pBR322/pUC origin of replication
   2502..3311    -  CDS            KanR: aminoglycoside phosphotransferase; aph(3')-Ia; confers resistance to kanamycin in bacteria or G418 (Geneticin®) in eukaryotes
   3418..35      +  CDS            rop (fragment) (across the origin): Rop protein, which maintains plasmids at low copy number; rop
