[The description below was written by a language model from this plasmid's Addgene catalogue record and pLannotate feature annotations shown in this document.]
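Description:
TRBV6-9 is a small (about 3.4 kb) bacterial cloning plasmid built on the pUC57-kanamycin backbone that serves as a modular part for assembling T-cell receptor (TCR) constructs. It is propagated in E. coli at high copy number from a ColE1/pUC-type origin and is selected with kanamycin through the aph(3')-Ia aminoglycoside phosphotransferase gene. The remaining backbone annotations are residual pUC57 scaffold: a lacZα fragment, the lac promoter with its operator and CAP binding site, and short fragments of lacI, bom and rop. Although it is catalogued as a bacterial expression vector, nothing in the record suggests that the insert is meant to be expressed in bacteria. No mammalian promoter or other eukaryotic expression element is annotated.

The stated insert is the wild-type human TRBV6-9 gene segment, which encodes the V region of a TCR beta chain variable domain, the part of the receptor involved in recognising peptide–MHC complexes. The automated annotation labels this roughly 320 bp coding fragment as TRBV6-5. This most likely reflects the close similarity among TRBV6 family members and the tool's choice of nearest database match, but the discrepancy cannot be resolved from the record alone. Immediately downstream on the same strand lies a coding sequence annotated as the TCR alpha chain constant region (TRAC), which the catalogue entry does not mention; the reason for pairing it with a beta V segment is not stated. The depositor indicates Golden Gate cloning, consistent with use as one member of a V-segment library from which full-length TCRs are assembled for studies of specificity and functional avidity. The type IIS sites involved are not annotated.
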