Addgene plasmid #123429: TRBV6-9
Purpose: construction of TCR
Depositing lab: Catherine Wu. Depositing organization: Dana-Farber Cancer Institute. Publication: A cloning and expression system to probe T-cell receptor specificity and assess functional avidity to neoantigens. Hu Z, Anandappa AJ, Sun J, Kim J, Leet DE, Bozym DJ, Chen C, Williams L, Shukla SA, Zhang W, Tabbaa D, Steelman S, Olive O, Livak KJ, Kishi H, Muraguchi A, Guleria I, Stevens J, Lane WJ, Burkhardt UE, Fritsch EF, Neuberg D, Ott PA, Keskin DB, Hacohen N, Wu CJ. Blood. 2018 Nov 1;132(18):1911-1921. doi: 10.1182/blood-2018-04-843763. Epub 2018 Aug 27. PubMed 30150207.
Backbone
  Vector backbone: pUC57-kanamycin
  Vector type: Bacterial Expression
Growth in bacteria
  Bacterial resistance: Kanamycin, 50 μg/mL
  Growth temperature: 37°C
  Growth strain: DH5alpha
  Copy number: High Copy
Gene/Insert
  Gene/Insert name: TRBV6-9
  Species: H. sapiens (human)
  Mutation: WT
  Entrez Gene: TRBV6-9 (a.k.a. TCRBV13S4, TCRBV6S9, TRBV69)
  Cloning method: Unknown
Terms and licenses: Academic/Nonprofit Terms; Industry Terms: Not Available to Industry
Depositor comments: Cloning Method: Golden Gate.
How to cite: TRBV6-9 was a gift from Catherine Wu (Addgene plasmid # 123429 ; http://n2t.net/addgene:123429 ; RRID:Addgene_123429)
